>Addgene plasmid #90399 | pLminP_Luc2P_RE54 | addgene full sequence | sequence record 360013 | Addgene NGS Result
AATGTAGTCTTATGCAATACTCTTGTAGTCTTGCAACATGGTAACGATGAGTTAGCAACATGCCTTACAA
GGAGAGAAAAAGCACCGTGCATGCCGATTGGTGGAAGTAAGGTGGTACGATCGTGCCTTATTAGGAAGGC
AACAGACGGGTCTGACATGGATTGGACGAACCACTGAATTGCCGCATTGCAGAGATATTGTATTTAAGTG
CCTAGCTCGATACATAAACGGGTCTCTCTGGTTAGACCAGATCTGAGCCTGGGAGCTCTCTGGCTAACTA
GGGAACCCACTGCTTAAGCCTCAATAAAGCTTGCCTTGAGTGCTTCAAGTAGTGTGTGCCCGTCTGTTGT
GTGACTCTGGTAACTAGAGATCCCTCAGACCCTTTTAGTCAGTGTGGAAAATCTCTAGCAGTGGCGCCCG
AACAGGGACTTGAAAGCGAAAGGGAAACCAGAGGAGCTCTCTCGACGCAGGACTCGGCTTGCTGAAGCGC
GCACGGCAAGAGGCGAGGGGCGGCGACTGGTGAGTACGCCAAAAATTTTGACTAGCGGAGGCTAGAAGGA
GAGAGATGGGTGCGAGAGCGTCAGTATTAAGCGGGGGAGAATTAGATCGCGATGGGAAAAAATTCGGTTA
AGGCCAGGGGGAAAGAAAAAATATAAATTAAAACATATAGTATGGGCAAGCAGGGAGCTAGAACGATTCG
CAGTTAATCCTGGCCTGTTAGAAACATCAGAAGGCTGTAGACAAATACTGGGACAGCTACAACCATCCCT
TCAGACAGGATCAGAAGAACTTAGATCATTATATAATACAGTAGCAACCCTCTATTGTGTGCATCAAAGG
ATAGAGATAAAAGACACCAAGGAAGCTTTAGACAAGATAGAGGAAGAGCAAAACAAAAGTAAGACCACCG
CACAGCAAGCGGCCGCTGATCTTCAGACCTGGAGGAGGAGATATGAGGGACAATTGGAGAAGTGAATTAT
ATAAATATAAAGTAGTAAAAATTGAACCATTAGGAGTAGCACCCACCAAGGCAAAGAGAAGAGTGGTGCA
GAGAGAAAAAAGAGCAGTGGGAATAGGAGCTTTGTTCCTTGGGTTCTTGGGAGCAGCAGGAAGCACTATG
GGCGCAGCGTCAATGACGCTGACGGTACAGGCCAGACAATTATTGTCTGGTATAGTGCAGCAGCAGAACA
ATTTGCTGAGGGCTATTGAGGCGCAACAGCATCTGTTGCAACTCACAGTCTGGGGCATCAAGCAGCTCCA
GGCAAGAATCCTGGCTGTGGAAAGATACCTAAAGGATCAACAGCTCCTGGGGATTTGGGGTTGCTCTGGA
AAACTCATTTGCACCACTGCTGTGCCTTGGAATGCTAGTTGGAGTAATAAATCTCTGGAACAGATTTGGA
ATCACACGACCTGGATGGAGTGGGACAGAGAAATTAACAATTACACAAGCTTAATACACTCCTTAATTGA
AGAATCGCAAAACCAGCAAGAAAAGAATGAACAAGAATTATTGGAATTAGATAAATGGGCAAGTTTGTGG
AATTGGTTTAACATAACAAATTGGCTGTGGTATATAAAATTATTCATAATGATAGTAGGAGGCTTGGTAG
GTTTAAGAATAGTTTTTGCTGTACTTTCTATAGTGAATAGAGTTAGGCAGGGATATTCACCATTATCGTT
TCAGACCCACCTCCCAACCCCGAGGGGACCCGACAGGCCCGAAGGAATAGAAGAAGAAGGTGGAGAGAGA
GACAGAGACAGATCCATTCGATTAGTGAACGGATCTCGACGGTATCGGTTAACTTTTAAAAGAAAAGGGG
GGATTGGGGGGTACAGTGCAGGGGAAAGAATAGTAGACATAATAGCAACAGACATACAAACTAAAGAATT
ACAAAAACAAATTACAAAAATTCAAAATTTTATCGATCGCACCAGCGTGTGGATCATGCAATACCCGTGC
AATCCCCGTGCAATCCCCATGCAATACCCGTGCAATACCCGATCCGAGAACAGATCTGGCCTCGGCGGCC
AAGCTTAGACACTAGAGGGTATATAATGGAAGCTCGACTTCCAGCTTGGCAATCCGGTACTGTTGGTAAA
GCCACCATGGAAGATGCCAAAAACATTAAGAAGGGCCCAGCGCCATTCTACCCACTCGAAGACGGGACCG
CCGGCGAGCAGCTGCACAAAGCCATGAAGCGCTACGCCCTGGTGCCCGGCACCATCGCCTTTACCGACGC
ACATATCGAGGTGGACATTACCTACGCCGAGTACTTCGAGATGAGCGTTCGGCTGGCAGAAGCTATGAAG
CGCTATGGGCTGAATACAAACCATCGGATCGTGGTGTGCAGCGAGAATAGCTTGCAGTTCTTCATGCCCG
TGTTGGGTGCCCTGTTCATCGGTGTGGCTGTGGCCCCAGCTAACGACATCTACAACGAGCGCGAGCTGCT
GAACAGCATGGGCATCAGCCAGCCCACCGTCGTATTCGTGAGCAAGAAAGGGCTGCAAAAGATCCTCAAC
GTGCAAAAGAAGCTACCGATCATACAAAAGATCATCATCATGGATAGCAAGACCGACTACCAGGGCTTCC
AAAGCATGTACACCTTCGTGACTTCCCATTTGCCACCCGGCTTCAACGAGTACGACTTCGTGCCCGAGAG
CTTCGACCGGGACAAAACCATCGCCCTGATCATGAACAGTAGTGGCAGTACCGGATTGCCCAAGGGCGTA
GCCCTACCGCACCGCACCGCTTGTGTCCGATTCAGTCATGCCCGCGACCCCATCTTCGGCAACCAGATCA
TCCCCGACACCGCTATCCTCAGCGTGGTGCCATTTCACCACGGCTTCGGCATGTTCACCACGCTGGGCTA
CTTGATCTGCGGCTTTCGGGTCGTGCTCATGTACCGCTTCGAGGAGGAGCTATTCTTGCGCAGCTTGCAA
GACTATAAGATTCAATCTGCCCTGCTGGTGCCCACACTATTTAGCTTCTTCGCTAAGAGCACTCTCATCG
ACAAGTACGACCTAAGCAACTTGCACGAGATCGCCAGCGGCGGGGCGCCGCTCAGCAAGGAGGTAGGTGA
GGCCGTGGCCAAACGCTTCCACCTACCAGGCATCCGCCAGGGCTACGGCCTGACAGAAACAACCAGCGCC
ATTCTGATCACCCCCGAAGGGGACGACAAGCCTGGCGCAGTAGGCAAGGTGGTGCCCTTCTTCGAGGCTA
AGGTGGTGGACTTGGACACCGGTAAGACACTGGGTGTGAACCAGCGCGGCGAGCTGTGCGTCCGTGGCCC
CATGATCATGAGCGGCTACGTTAACAACCCCGAGGCTACAAACGCTCTCATCGACAAGGACGGCTGGCTG
CACAGCGGCGACATCGCCTACTGGGACGAGGACGAGCACTTCTTCATCGTGGACCGGCTGAAGAGCCTGA
TCAAATACAAGGGCTACCAGGTAGCCCCAGCCGAACTGGAGAGCATCCTGCTGCAACACCCCAACATCTT
CGACGCCGGGGTCGCCGGCCTGCCCGACGACGATGCCGGCGAGCTGCCCGCCGCAGTCGTCGTGCTGGAA
CACGGTAAAACCATGACCGAGAAGGAGATCGTGGACTATGTGGCCAGCCAGGTTACAACCGCCAAGAAGC
TGCGCGGTGGTGTTGTGTTCGTGGACGAGGTGCCTAAAGGACTGACCGGCAAGTTGGACGCCCGCAAGAT
CCGCGAGATTCTCATTAAGGCCAAGAAGGGCGGCAAGATCGCCGTGAATTCTCACGGCTTCCCTCCCGAG
GTGGAGGAGCAGGCCGCCGGCACCCTGCCCATGAGCTGCGCCCAGGAGAGCGGCATGGATAGACACCCTG
CTGCTTGCGCCAGCGCCAGGATCAACGTCTAAGGCCGCGACTCTAGAACGCGTCACTGCGGCTTACTGAT
GTCTGAACCTGACTACAGACATCAGCGCGTACCGGTTAGTAATGATCGACAATCAACCTCTGGATTACAA
AATTTGTGAAAGATTGACTGGTATTCTTAACTATGTTGCTCCTTTTACGCTATGTGGATACGCTGCTTTA
ATGCCTTTGTATCATGCTATTGCTTCCCGTATGGCTTTCATTTTCTCCTCCTTGTATAAATCCTGGTTGC
TGTCTCTTTATGAGGAGTTGTGGCCCGTTGTCAGGCAACGTGGCGTGGTGTGCACTGTGTTTGCTGACGC
AACCCCCACTGGTTGGGGCATTGCCACCACCTGTCAGCTCCTTTCCGGGACTTTCGCTTTCCCCCTCCCT
ATTGCCACGGCGGAACTCATCGCCGCCTGCCTTGCCCGCTGCTGGACAGGGGCTCGGCTGTTGGGCACTG
ACAATTCCGTGGTGTTGTCGGGGAAGCTGACGTCCTTTCCATGGCTGCTCGCCTGTGTTGCCACCTGGAT
TCTGCGCGGGACGTCCTTCTGCTACGTCCCTTCGGCCCTCAATCCAGCGGACCTTCCTTCCCGCGGCCTG
CTGCCGGCTCTGCGGCCTCTTCCGCGTCTTCGCCTTCGCCCTCAGACGAGTCGGATCTCCCTTTGGGCCG
CCTCCCCGCCTGGCGATGGTACCGGTGTGGAAAGTCCCCAGGCTCCCCAGCAGGCAGAAGTATGCAAAGC
ATGCATCTCAATTAGTCAGCAACCAGGTGTGGAAAGTCCCCAGGCTCCCCAGCAGGCAGAAGTATGCAAA
GCATGCATCTCAATTAGTCAGCAACCATAGTCCCGCCCCTAACTCCGCCCATCCCGCCCCTAACTCCGCC
CAGTTCCGCCCATTCTCCGCCCCATGGCTGACTAATTTTTTTTATTTATGCAGAGGCCGAGGCCGCCTCT
GCCTCTGAGCTATTCCAGAAGTAGTGAGGAGGCTTTTTTGGAGGCCTAGGCTTTTGCAAAAAGCTCCCGG
GAGCTTGTATATCCATTTTCGGATCTGATCAGCACCTAGCATGGTGAGCAAGGGCGAGGAGCTGTTCACC
GGGGTGGTGCCCATCCTGGTCGAGCTGGACGGCGACGTAAACGGCCACAAGTTCAGCGTGTCCGGCGAGG
GCGAGGGCGATGCCACCTACGGCAAGCTGACCCTGAAGTTCATCTGCACCACCGGCAAGCTGCCCGTGCC
CTGGCCCACCCTCGTGACCACCTTCACCTACGGCGTGCAGTGCTTCGCCCGCTACCCCGACCACATGAAG
CAGCACGACTTCTTCAAGTCCGCCATGCCCGAAGGCTACGTCCAGGAGCGCACCATCTTCTTCAAGGACG
ACGGCAACTACAAGACCCGCGCCGAGGTGAAGTTCGAGGGCGACACCCTGGTGAACCGCATCGAGCTGAA
GGGCATCGACTTCAAGGAGGACGGCAACATCCTGGGGCACAAGCTGGAGTACAACTACAACAGCCACAAG
GTCTATATCACCGCCGACAAGCAGAAGAACGGCATCAAGGTGAACTTCAAGACCCGCCACAACATCGAGG
ACGGCAGCGTGCAGCTCGCCGACCACTACCAGCAGAACACCCCCATCGGCGACGGCCCCGTGCTGCTGCC
CGACAACCACTACCTGAGCACCCAGTCCGCCCTGAGCAAAGACCCCAACGAGAAGCGCGATCACATGGTC
CTGCTGGAGTTCGTGACCGCCGCCGGGATCACTCTCGGCATGGACGAGCTGTACAAGTAAGGTACCTTTA
AGACCAATGACTTACAAGGCAGCTGTAGATCTTAGCCACTTTTTAAAAGAAAAGGGGGGACTGGAAGGGC
TAATTCACTCCCAACGAAGACAAGATCTGCTTTTTGCTTGTACTGGGTCTCTCTGGTTAGACCAGATCTG
AGCCTGGGAGCTCTCTGGCTAACTAGGGAACCCACTGCTTAAGCCTCAATAAAGCTTGCCTTGAGTGCTT
CAAGTAGTGTGTGCCCGTCTGTTGTGTGACTCTGGTAACTAGAGATCCCTCAGACCCTTTTAGTCAGTGT
GGAAAATCTCTAGCAGTAGTAGTTCATGTCATCTTATTATTCAGTATTTATAACTTGCAAAGAAATGAAT
ATCAGAGAGTGAGAGGAACTTGTTTATTGCAGCTTATAATGGTTACAAATAAAGCAATAGCATCACAAAT
TTCACAAATAAAGCATTTTTTTCACTGCATTCTAGTTGTGGTTTGTCCAAACTCATCAATGTATCTTATC
ATGTCTGGCTCTAGCTATCCCGCCCCTAACTCCGCCCATCCCGCCCCTAACTCCGCCCAGTTCCGCCCAT
TCTCCGCCCCATGGCTGACTAATTTTTTTTATTTATGCAGAGGCCGAGGCCGCCTCGGCCTCTGAGCTAT
TCCAGAAGTAGTGAGGAGGCTTTTTTGGAGGCCTAGGGACGTACCCAATTCGCCCTATAGTGAGTCGTAT
TACGCGCGCTCACTGGCCGTCGTTTTACAACGTCGTGACTGGGAAAACCCTGGCGTTACCCAACTTAATC
GCCTTGCAGCACATCCCCCTTTCGCCAGCTGGCGTAATAGCGAAGAGGCCCGCACCGATCGCCCTTCCCA
ACAGTTGCGCAGCCTGAATGGCGAATGGG
[124 nt withheld, positions 6540-6663]
C
[91 nt withheld, positions 6665-6755]
A
[49 nt withheld, positions 6757-6805]
CCTTTGACGTTGGAGTCCACGTTCTTT
[37 nt withheld, positions 6833-6869]
ACCCTATCTCGGTCTATTCTTTTGATTTATAAGGGATTTTGCCGATTTCGGCCTATTGGTTAAAAAATGA
GCTGATTTAACAAAAATTTAACGCGAATTTTAACAAAATATTAACGCTTACAATTTAGGTGGCACTTTTC
GGGGAAATGTGCGCGGAACCCCTATTTGTTTATTTTTCTAAATACATTCAAATATGTATCCGCTCATGAG
ACAATAACCCTGATAAATGCTTCAATAATATTGAAAAAGGAAGAGTATGAGTATTCAACATTTCCGTGTC
GCCCTTATTCCCTTTTTTGCGGCATTTTGCCTTCCTGTTTTTGCTCACCCAGAAACGCTGGTGAAAGTAA
AAGATGCTGAAGATCAGTTGGGTGCACGAGTGGGTTACATCGAACTGGATCTCAACAGCGGTAAGATCCT
TGAGAGTTTTCGCCCCGAAGAACGTTTTCCAATGATGAGCACTTTTAAAGTTCTGCTATGTGGCGCGGTA
TTATCCCGTATTGACGCCGGGCAAGAGCAACTCGGTCGCCGCATACACTATTCTCAGAATGACTTGGTTG
AGTACTCACCAGTCACAGAAAAGCATCTTACGGATGGCATGACAGTAAGAGAATTATGCAGTGCTGCCAT
AACCATGAGTGATAACACTGCGGCCAACTTACTTCTGACAACGATCGGAGGACCGAAGGAGCTAACCGCT
TTTTTGCACAACATGGGGGATCATGTAACTCGCCTTGATCGTTGGGAACCGGAGCTGAATGAAGCCATAC
CAAACGACGAGCGTGACACCACGATGCCTGTAGCAATGGCAACAACGTTGCGCAAACTATTAACTGGCGA
ACTACTTACTCTAGCTTCCCGGCAACAATTAATAGACTGGATGGAGGCGGATAAAGTTGCAGGACCACTT
CTGCGCTCGGCCCTTCCGGCTGGCTGGTTTATTGCTGATAAATCTGGAGCCGGTGAGCGTGGGTCTCGCG
GTATCATTGCAGCACTGGGGCCAGATGGTAAGCCCTCCCGTATCGTAGTTATCTACACGACGGGGAGTCA
GGCAACTATGGATGAACGAAATAGACAGATCGCTGAGATAGGTGCCTCACTGATTAAGCATTGGTAACTG
TCAGACCAAGTTTACTCATATATACTTTAGATTGATTTAAAACTTCATTTTTAATTTAAAAGGATCTAGG
TGAAGATCCTTTTTGATAATCTCATGACCAAAATCCCTTAACGTGAGTTTTCGTTCCACTGAGCGTCAGA
CCCCGTAGAAAAGATCAAAGGATCTTCTTGAGATCCTTTTTTTCTGCGCGTAATCTGCTGCTTGCAAACA
AAAAAACCACCGCTACCAGCGGTGGTTTGTTTGCCGGATCAAGAGCTACCAACTCTTTTTCCGAAGGTAA
CTGGCTTCAGCAGAGCGCAGATACCAAATACTGTTCTTCTAGTGTAGCCGTAGTTAGGCCACCACTTCAA
GAACTCTGTAGCACCGCCTACATACCTCGCTCTGCTAATCCTGTTACCAGTGGCTGCTGCCAGTGGCGAT
AAGTCGTGTCTTACCGGGTTGGACTCAAGACGATAGTTACCGGATAAGGCGCAGCGGTCGGGCTGAACGG
GGGGTTCGTGCACACAGCCCAGCTTGGAGCGAACGACCTACACCGAACTGAGATACCTACAGCGTGAGCT
ATGAGAAAGCGCCACGCTTCCCGAAGGGAGAAAGGCGGACAGGTATCCGGTAAGCGGCAGGGTCGGAACA
GGAGAGCGCACGAGGGAGCTTCCAGGGGGAAACGCCTGGTATCTTTATAGTCCTGTCGGGTTTCGCCACC
TCTGACTTGAGCGTCGATTTTTGTGATGCTCGTCAGGGGGGCGGAGCCTATGGAAAAACGCCAGCAACGC
GGCCTTTTTACGGTTCCTGGCCTTTTGCTGGCCTTTTGCTCACATGTTCTTTCCTGCGTTATCCCCTGAT
TCTGTGGATAACCGTATTACCGCCTTTGAGTGAGCTGATACCGCTCGCCGCAGCCGAACGACCGAGCGCA
GCGAGTCAGTGAGCGAGGAAGCGGAAGAGCGCCCAATACGCAAACCGCCTCTCCCCGCGCGTTGGCCGAT
TCATTAATGCAGCTGGCACGACAGGTTTCCCGACTGGAAAGCGGGCAGTGAGCGCAACGCAATTAATGTG
AGTTAGCTCACTCATTAGGCACCCCAGGCTTTACACTTTATGCTTCCGGCTCGTATGTTGTGTGGAATTG
TGAGCGGATAACAATTTCACACAGGAAACAGCTATGACCATGATTACGCCAAGCGCGCAATTAACCCTCA
CTAAAGGGAACAAAAGCTGGAGCTGCAAGCTT
Features (pLannotate 1.2.2; 28 found; start..end, strand, type, name):
      3..229     +  promoter       RSV promoter: Rous sarcoma virus enhancer/promoter
    230..410     +  LTR            5' LTR (truncated): truncated 5' long terminal repeat (LTR) from HIV-1
    457..582     +  misc_feature   HIV-1 Ψ: packaging signal of human immunodeficiency virus type 1
    566..929     +  CDS            HIV-1 gag (fragment): gag protein from human immunodeficiency virus 1; gag
   1075..1308    +  misc_feature   RRE: The Rev response element (RRE) of HIV-1 allows for Rev-dependent mRNA export from the nucleus to the cytoplasm.
   1685..1785    +  CDS            Rev (fragment): human immunodeficiency virus 1 (HIV-1) Rev protein; rev; enhances nuclear export of unspliced and incompletely spliced viral mRNAs
   1804..1921    +  misc_feature   cPPT/CTS: central polypurine tract and central termination sequence of HIV-1
   2043..2074    +  promoter       minP: minimal TATA-box promoter with low basal activity
   2107..3756    +  CDS            luciferase: firefly luciferase synthetic luc2 version of the luciferase gene
   3760..3879    +  CDS            hPEST: PEST degradation sequence from mouse ornithine decarboxylase human codon-optimized
   3971..4559    +  misc_feature   WPRE: woodchuck hepatitis virus posttranscriptional regulatory element
   4574..4890    +  promoter       SV40 promoter: SV40 enhancer and early promoter
   4941..5660    +  CDS            EmGFP: Emerald GFP mammalian codon-optimized
   5659..5730    +  CDS            nef (fragment): NEF_HV1Z2 - Experimental evidence at protein level: Swiss-Prot protein existence level 1. Extracellular Nef protein targets CD4(+) T-lymphocytes for apoptosis by interacting with CXCR4 surface receptors. From Human immunodeficiency virus type 1 group M subtype D (isolate Z2/CDC-Z34) (HIV-1).
   5732..5965    +  LTR            3' LTR (ΔU3): self-inactivating 3' long terminal repeat (LTR) from HIV-1
   6037..6158    +  polyA_signal   SV40 poly(A) signal: SV40 polyadenylation signal
   6198..6333    +  rep_origin     SV40 ori: SV40 origin of replication
   6354..6372    -  promoter       T7 promoter: promoter for bacteriophage T7 RNA polymerase
   6380..6535    +  CDS            lacZα (fragment): LacZα fragment of β-galactosidase; lacZ fragment
   6540..6968    +  rep_origin     f1 ori (sequence partly withheld): f1 bacteriophage origin of replication; arrow indicates direction of (+) strand synthesis
   7021..7125    +  promoter       AmpR promoter: bla
   7126..7986    +  CDS            AmpR: β-lactamase; bla; confers resistance to ampicillin, carbenicillin, and related antibiotics
   8157..8745    +  rep_origin     ori: high-copy-number ColE1/pMB1/pBR322/pUC origin of replication
   8928..9020    +  CDS            lacI (fragment): lac repressor; lacI; The lac repressor binds to the lac operator to inhibit transcription in E. coli. This inhibition can be relieved by adding lactose or isopropyl-β-D-thiogalactopyranoside (IPTG).
   9033..9054    +  protein_bind   CAP binding site: CAP binding activates transcription in the presence of cAMP. E. coli catabolite activator protein
   9069..9099    +  promoter       lac promoter: promoter for the E. coli lac operon
   9107..9123    +  protein_bind   lac operator: The lac repressor binds to the lac operator to inhibit transcription in E. coli. This inhibition can be relieved by adding lactose or isopropyl-β-D-thiogalactopyranoside (IPTG). lac repressor encoded by lacI
   9168..9186    +  promoter       T3 promoter: promoter for bacteriophage T3 RNA polymerase
