[The description below was written by a language model from this plasmid's Addgene catalogue record and pLannotate feature annotations shown in this document.]
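Description:
pLminP_Luc2P_RE54 is a lentiviral transcriptional reporter built on the pLenti7.3 backbone and designed to read out C/EBPα (CEBPA) activity in mammalian cells. In bacteria it is maintained through a high-copy ColE1/pUC-type origin and ampicillin resistance (bla); an f1 origin and remnants of a lac/T7/T3 cloning region are also present. The viral portion has a third-generation-style, self-inactivating layout. An RSV promoter is fused to a truncated HIV-1 5' LTR to drive genomic RNA production in packaging cells. This is followed by the Ψ packaging signal with a gag fragment, the Rev response element for Rev-dependent nuclear export, the cPPT/CTS, and a ΔU3 3' LTR with a downstream SV40 polyadenylation signal.

The reporter cassette places a minimal TATA-box promoter (minP), which has low basal activity, upstream of the synthetic firefly luciferase gene luc2 fused to an hPEST degradation sequence (Luc2P). The destabilised enzyme turns over quickly, so the signal follows changes in transcription more closely. The catalogue lists the promoter as CEBPa, implying that C/EBPα response elements sit upstream of minP. These elements are not annotated as a separate feature in the table, although an unannotated gap lies between the cPPT and minP. A WPRE follows the luciferase to enhance transcript expression. A separate SV40 enhancer/early promoter drives Emerald GFP, which marks transduced cells and allows their selection independently of pathway activity. Part of the reporter derives from the pGL4.29 vector. The sequenced record (9,211 nt) is slightly shorter than the listed total size of 9,293 bp. The associated publication title indicates use in pathway activity inference combined with RNA sequencing, and the "RE54" name suggests this construct is one of a series of response-element reporters.
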