Addgene plasmid #90399: pLminP_Luc2P_RE54
Purpose: C/EBPa - CEBPA gene reporter
Depositing lab: Ramnik Xavier. Depositing organization: Broad Institute. Publication: Simultaneous Pathway Activity Inference and Gene Expression Analysis Using RNA Sequencing. O'Connell DJ, Kolde R, Sooknah M, Graham DB, Sundberg TB, Latorre IJ, Mikkelsen TS, Xavier RJ. Cell Syst. 2016 May 25;2(5):323-34. doi: 10.1016/j.cels.2016.04.011. Epub 2016 May 19. PubMed 27211859.
Backbone
  Vector backbone: pLenti7.3
  Backbone manufacturer: Thermo Fisher
  Backbone size w/o insert (bp): 7251
  Total vector size (bp): 9293
  Vector type: Lentiviral
  Selectable markers: eGFP
Growth in bacteria
  Bacterial resistance: Ampicillin, 100 μg/mL
  Growth temperature: 37°C
  Growth strain: NEB Stable
  Copy number: High Copy
Gene/Insert
  Gene/Insert name: Firefly luciferase (alt name: Luc2P)
  Species: P. pyralis
  Insert size (bp): 1776
  Promoter: CEBPa
  Cloning method: Gibson Cloning
  Sequencing primers: 5′ GGTACAGTGCAGGGGAAAGA
Resource information
  A portion of this plasmid was derived from a plasmid made by: pGL4.29 reporter vector (Promega)
Terms and licenses: Academic/Nonprofit Terms; Industry Terms: Not Available to Industry
How to cite: pLminP_Luc2P_RE54 was a gift from Ramnik Xavier (Addgene plasmid # 90399 ; http://n2t.net/addgene:90399 ; RRID:Addgene_90399)
